Addgene plasmid #157639: pDH001
Purpose: Batis maritima MHT
Depositing lab: Jonathan Silberg. Depositing organization: Rice University. Publication: A Split Methyl Halide Transferase AND Gate That Reports by Synthesizing an Indicator Gas. Fulk EM, Huh D, Atkinson JT, Lie M, Masiello CA, Silberg JJ. ACS Synth Biol. 2020 Nov 20;9(11):3104-3113. doi: 10.1021/acssynbio.0c00355. Epub 2020 Oct 26. PubMed 33104325.
Backbone
  Vector backbone: pET28b
  Total vector size (bp): 6035
  Vector type: Bacterial Expression
Growth in bacteria
  Bacterial resistance: Kanamycin, 50 μg/mL
  Growth temperature: 37°C
  Growth strain: DH5alpha
  Copy number: Low Copy
Gene/Insert
  Gene/Insert name: MHT (alt name: Bm-MHT)
  Species: Batis maritima
Terms and licenses: Academic/Nonprofit Terms; Industry Terms: Not Available to Industry
How to cite: pDH001 was a gift from Jonathan Silberg (Addgene plasmid # 157639 ; http://n2t.net/addgene:157639 ; RRID:Addgene_157639)
