[The description below was written by a language model from this plasmid's Addgene catalogue record and pLannotate feature annotations shown in this document.]
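Description:
pDH001 is a bacterial expression plasmid built on the pET28b backbone (about 6.0 kb) that carries the methyl halide transferase (MHT, Bm-MHT) gene from the salt-marsh plant Batis maritima. It is selected with kanamycin through the aph(3')-Ia KanR gene. It replicates from a ColE1/pBR322-type origin accompanied by the bom region and the rop gene, which keeps copy number low, consistent with the catalogue entry. An f1 origin is also present. The short tetracycline-resistance fragments and the predicted E. coli ORF flagged in the annotation are most likely pBR322-derived backbone remnants rather than functional parts.

The MHT coding region lies in the standard pET expression cassette: a T7 promoter followed by a lac operator, the T7 gene 10 ribosome binding site and, downstream, the T7 terminator. The plasmid-borne lacI gene supplies repressor. Transcription therefore requires a host that provides T7 RNA polymerase and is induced with IPTG. Upstream of the insert, the annotation detects a short match to a His-containing tag, a thrombin cleavage site and the T7 tag leader, suggesting the enzyme is made as an N-terminally tagged fusion, as is typical of pET28. The automated annotation labels the insert as a fragment of Arabidopsis HOL1, a homologous S-adenosylmethionine-dependent methyltransferase. This reflects sequence similarity, not the recorded source species.

MHT uses S-adenosylmethionine to methylate halide ions, producing volatile methyl halides. The associated publication concerns a split MHT AND gate that reports by synthesizing an indicator gas. The record describes this construct only as Batis maritima MHT and does not state its specific role in that work.
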