Features (pLannotate 1.2.2; 21 found; start..end, strand, type, name):
     11..60      +  CDS            SET1 (fragment): solubility-enhancement tag derived from T7 phage gene 10B
     68..115     +  terminator     T7 terminator: transcription terminator for bacteriophage T7 RNA polymerase
    152..580     +  rep_origin     f1 ori (sequence partly withheld): f1 bacteriophage origin of replication; arrow indicates direction of (+) strand synthesis
    633..690     +  promoter       AmpR promoter (fragment): bla
    699..1514    -  CDS            KanR: aminoglycoside phosphotransferase; aph(3')-Ia; confers resistance to kanamycin in bacteria or G418 (Geneticin®) in eukaryotes
   1636..2224    +  rep_origin     ori: high-copy-number ColE1/pMB1/pBR322/pUC origin of replication
   2410..2549    -  misc_feature   bom: basis of mobility region from pBR322
   2651..2842    -  CDS            rop: Rop protein, which maintains plasmids at low copy number; rop
   2859..3239    +  CDS            YPB1_ECOLX: Protein predicted: Swiss-Prot protein existence level 4. From Escherichia coli.
   3311..3602    -  CDS            TcR (fragment): tetracycline efflux protein; tet; confers resistance to tetracycline
   3617..3638    -  protein_bind   CAP binding site: CAP binding activates transcription in the presence of cAMP. E. coli catabolite activator protein
   3651..4733    -  CDS            lacI: lac repressor; lacI; The lac repressor binds to the lac operator to inhibit transcription in E. coli. This inhibition can be relieved by adding lactose or isopropyl-β-D-thiogalactopyranoside (IPTG).
   4734..4811    -  promoter       lacI promoter: lacI
   4819..5098    -  CDS            TcR (fragment): tetracycline efflux protein; tet; confers resistance to tetracycline
   5120..5138    +  promoter       T7 promoter: promoter for bacteriophage T7 RNA polymerase
   5139..5163    +  protein_bind   lac operator: The lac repressor binds to the lac operator to inhibit transcription in E. coli. This inhibition can be relieved by adding lactose or isopropyl-β-D-thiogalactopyranoside (IPTG). lac repressor encoded by lacI
   5178..5200    +  RBS            RBS: efficient ribosome binding site from bacteriophage T7 gene 10 (Olins and Rangwala, 1989)
   5219..5235    +  CDS            capTEV™ (fragment): composite tag for in vivo biotinylation, TEV protease cleavage, and 6xHis tagging
   5246..5263    +  CDS            thrombin site: thrombin recognition and cleavage site
   5267..5299    +  CDS            T7 tag (gene 10 leader): leader peptide from bacteriophage T7 gene 10 promotes efficient translation in E. coli
   5360..5995    +  CDS            HOL1 (fragment): HOL1_ARATH - Experimental evidence at protein level: Swiss-Prot protein existence level 1. S-adenosyl-L-methionine-dependent methyltransferase. Involved in glucosinolate metabolism and defense against phytopathogens. Highly reactive to thiocyanate (NCS(-)) derived from myrosinase-mediated hydrolysis of glucosinolates upon tissue damage. From Arabidopsis thaliana (Mouse-ear cress).
>Addgene plasmid #157639 | pDH001 | addgene full sequence | sequence record 326025 | Addgene NGS Result
CTGAGATCCGGCTGCTAACAAAGCCCGAAAGGAAGCTGAGTTGGCTGCTGCCACCGCTGAGCAATAACTA
GCATAACCCCTTGGGGCCTCTAAACGGGTCTTGAGGGGTTTTTTGCTGAAAGGAGGAACTATATCCGGAT
TGGCGAATGGG
[124 nt withheld, positions 152-275]
C
[91 nt withheld, positions 277-367]
A
[49 nt withheld, positions 369-417]
CCTTTGACGTTGGAGTCCACGTTCTTT
[37 nt withheld, positions 445-481]
ACCCTATCTCGGTCTATTCTTTTGATTTATAAGGGATTTTGCCGATTTCGGCCTATTGGTTAAAAAATGA
GCTGATTTAACAAAAATTTAACGCGAATTTTAACAAAATATTAACGCTTACAATTTAGGTGGCACTTTTC
GGGGAAATGTGCGCGGAACCCCTATTTGTTTATTTTTCTAAATACATTCAAATATGTATCCGCTCATGAA
TTAATTCTTAGAAAAACTCATCGAGCATCAAATGAAACTGCAATTTATTCATATCAGGATTATCAATACC
ATATTTTTGAAAAAGCCGTTTCTGTAATGAAGGAGAAAACTCACCGAGGCAGTTCCATAGGATGGCAAGA
TCCTGGTATCGGTCTGCGATTCCGACTCGTCCAACATCAATACAACCTATTAATTTCCCCTCGTCAAAAA
TAAGGTTATCAAGTGAGAAATCACCATGAGTGACGACTGAATCCGGTGAGAATGGCAAAAGTTTATGCAT
TTCTTTCCAGACTTGTTCAACAGGCCAGCCATTACGCTCGTCATCAAAATCACTCGCATCAACCAAACCG
TTATTCATTCGTGATTGCGCCTGAGCGAGACGAAATACGCGATCGCTGTTAAAAGGACAATTACAAACAG
GAATCGAATGCAACCGGCGCAGGAACACTGCCAGCGCATCAACAATATTTTCACCTGAATCAGGATATTC
TTCTAATACCTGGAATGCTGTTTTCCCGGGGATCGCAGTGGTGAGTAACCATGCATCATCAGGAGTACGG
ATAAAATGCTTGATGGTCGGAAGAGGCATAAATTCCGTCAGCCAGTTTAGTCTGACCATCTCATCTGTAA
CATCATTGGCAACGCTACCTTTGCCATGTTTCAGAAACAACTCTGGCGCATCGGGCTTCCCATACAATCG
ATAGATTGTCGCACCTGATTGCCCGACATTATCGCGAGCCCATTTATACCCATATAAATCAGCATCCATG
TTGGAATTTAATCGCGGCCTAGAGCAAGACGTTTCCCGTTGAATATGGCTCATAACACCCCTTGTATTAC
TGTTTATGTAAGCAGACAGTTTTATTGTTCATGACCAAAATCCCTTAACGTGAGTTTTCGTTCCACTGAG
CGTCAGACCCCGTAGAAAAGATCAAAGGATCTTCTTGAGATCCTTTTTTTCTGCGCGTAATCTGCTGCTT
GCAAACAAAAAAACCACCGCTACCAGCGGTGGTTTGTTTGCCGGATCAAGAGCTACCAACTCTTTTTCCG
AAGGTAACTGGCTTCAGCAGAGCGCAGATACCAAATACTGTCCTTCTAGTGTAGCCGTAGTTAGGCCACC
ACTTCAAGAACTCTGTAGCACCGCCTACATACCTCGCTCTGCTAATCCTGTTACCAGTGGCTGCTGCCAG
TGGCGATAAGTCGTGTCTTACCGGGTTGGACTCAAGACGATAGTTACCGGATAAGGCGCAGCGGTCGGGC
TGAACGGGGGGTTCGTGCACACAGCCCAGCTTGGAGCGAACGACCTACACCGAACTGAGATACCTACAGC
GTGAGCTATGAGAAAGCGCCACGCTTCCCGAAGGGAGAAAGGCGGACAGGTATCCGGTAAGCGGCAGGGT
CGGAACAGGAGAGCGCACGAGGGAGCTTCCAGGGGGAAACGCCTGGTATCTTTATAGTCCTGTCGGGTTT
CGCCACCTCTGACTTGAGCGTCGATTTTTGTGATGCTCGTCAGGGGGGCGGAGCCTATGGAAAAACGCCA
GCAACGCGGCCTTTTTACGGTTCCTGGCCTTTTGCTGGCCTTTTGCTCACATGTTCTTTCCTGCGTTATC
CCCTGATTCTGTGGATAACCGTATTACCGCCTTTGAGTGAGCTGATACCGCTCGCCGCAGCCGAACGACC
GAGCGCAGCGAGTCAGTGAGCGAGGAAGCGGAAGAGCGCCTGATGCGGTATTTTCTCCTTACGCATCTGT
GCGGTATTTCACACCGCAATGGTGCACTCTCAGTACAATCTGCTCTGATGCCGCATAGTTAAGCCAGTAT
ACACTCCGCTATCGCTACGTGACTGGGTCATGGCTGCGCCCCGACACCCGCCAACACCCGCTGACGCGCC
CTGACGGGCTTGTCTGCTCCCGGCATCCGCTTACAGACAAGCTGTGACCGTCTCCGGGAGCTGCATGTGT
CAGAGGTTTTCACCGTCATCACCGAAACGCGCGAGGCAGCTGCGGTAAAGCTCATCAGCGTGGTCGTGAA
GCGATTCACAGATGTCTGCCTGTTCATCCGCGTCCAGCTCGTTGAGTTTCTCCAGAAGCGTTAATGTCTG
GCTTCTGATAAAGCGGGCCATGTTAAGGGCGGTTTTTTCCTGTTTGGTCACTGATGCCTCCGTGTAAGGG
GGATTTCTGTTCATGGGGGTAATGATACCGATGAAACGAGAGAGGATGCTCACGATACGGGTTACTGATG
ATGAACATGCCCGGTTACTGGAACGTTGTGAGGGTAAACAACTGGCGGTATGGATGCGGCGGGACCAGAG
AAAAATCACTCAGGGTCAATGCCAGCGCTTCGTTAATACAGATGTAGGTGTTCCACAGGGTAGCCAGCAG
CATCCTGCGATGCAGATCCGGAACATAATGGTGCAGGGCGCTGACTTCCGCGTTTCCAGACTTTACGAAA
CACGGAAACCGAAGACCATTCATGTTGTTGCTCAGGTCGCAGACGTTTTGCAGCAGCAGTCGCTTCACGT
TCGCTCGCGTATCGGTGATTCATTCTGCTAACCAGTAAGGCAACCCCGCCAGCCTAGCCGGGTCCTCAAC
GACAGGAGCACGATCATGCGCACCCGTGGGGCCGCCATGCCGGCGATAATGGCCTGCTTCTCGCCGAAAC
GTTTGGTGGCGGGACCAGTGACGAAGGCTTGAGCGAGGGCGTGCAAGATTCCGAATACCGCAAGCGACAG
GCCGATCATCGTCGCGCTCCAGCGAAAGCGGTCCTCGCCGAAAATGACCCAGAGCGCTGCCGGCACCTGT
CCTACGAGTTGCATGATAAAGAAGACAGTCATAAGTGCGGCGACGATAGTCATGCCCCGCGCCCACCGGA
AGGAGCTGACTGGGTTGAAGGCTCTCAAGGGCATCGGTCGAGATCCCGGTGCCTAATGAGTGAGCTAACT
TACATTAATTGCGTTGCGCTCACTGCCCGCTTTCCAGTCGGGAAACCTGTCGTGCCAGCTGCATTAATGA
ATCGGCCAACGCGCGGGGAGAGGCGGTTTGCGTATTGGGCGCCAGGGTGGTTTTTCTTTTCACCAGTGAG
ACGGGCAACAGCTGATTGCCCTTCACCGCCTGGCCCTGAGAGAGTTGCAGCAAGCGGTCCACGCTGGTTT
GCCCCAGCAGGCGAAAATCCTGTTTGATGGTGGTTAACGGCGGGATATAACATGAGCTGTCTTCGGTATC
GTCGTATCCCACTACCGAGATATCCGCACCAACGCGCAGCCCGGACTCGGTAATGGCGCGCATTGCGCCC
AGCGCCATCTGATCGTTGGCAACCAGCATCGCAGTGGGAACGATGCCCTCATTCAGCATTTGCATGGTTT
GTTGAAAACCGGACATGGCACTCCAGTCGCCTTCCCGTTCCGCTATCGGCTGAATTTGATTGCGAGTGAG
ATATTTATGCCAGCCAGCCAGACGCAGACGCGCCGAGACAGAACTTAATGGGCCCGCTAACAGCGCGATT
TGCTGGTGACCCAATGCGACCAGATGCTCCACGCCCAGTCGCGTACCGTCTTCATGGGAGAAAATAATAC
TGTTGATGGGTGTCTGGTCAGAGACATCAAGAAATAACGCCGGAACATTAGTGCAGGCAGCTTCCACAGC
AATGGCATCCTGGTCATCCAGCGGATAGTTAATGATCAGCCCACTGACGCGTTGCGCGAGAAGATTGTGC
ACCGCCGCTTTACAGGCTTCGACGCCGCTTCGTTCTACCATCGACACCACCACGCTGGCACCCAGTTGAT
CGGCGCGAGATTTAATCGCCGCGACAATTTGCGACGGCGCGTGCAGGGCCAGACTGGAGGTGGCAACGCC
AATCAGCAACGACTGTTTGCCCGCCAGTTGTTGTGCCACGCGGTTGGGAATGTAATTCAGCTCCGCCATC
GCCGCTTCCACTTTTTCCCGCGTTTTCGCAGAAACGTGGCTGGCCTGGTTCACCACGCGGGAAACGGTCT
GATAAGAGACACCGGCATACTCTGCGACATCGTATAACGTTACTGGTTTCACATTCACCACCCTGAATTG
ACTCTCTTCCGGGCGCTATCATGCCATACCGCGAAAGGTTTTGCGCCATTCGATGGTGTCCGGGATCTCG
ACGCTCTCCCTTATGCGACTCCTGCATTAGGAAGCAGCCCAGTAGTAGGTTGAGGCCGTTGAGCACCGCC
GCCGCAAGGAATGGTGCATGCAAGGAGATGGCGCCCAACAGTCCCCCGGCCACGGGGCCTGCCACCATAC
CCACGCCGAAACAAGCGCTCATGAGCCCGAAGTGGCGAGCCCGATCTTCCCCATCGGTGATGTCGGCGAT
ATAGGCGCCAGCAACCGCACCTGTGGCGCCGGTGATGCCGGCCACGATGCGTCCGGCGTAGAGGATCGAG
ATCTCGATCCCGCGAAATTAATACGACTCACTATAGGGGAATTGTGAGCGGATAACAATTCCCCTCTAGA
AATAATTTTGTTTAACTTTAAGAAGGAGATATACCATGGGCAGCAGCCATCATCATCATCATCACAGCAG
CGGCCTGGTGCCGCGCGGCAGCCATATGGCTAGCATGACTGGTGGACAGCAAATGGGTGCGGGATCCATG
AGCACCGTGGCGAACATTGCGCCGGTGTTTACCGGCGATTGCAAAACCATTCCGACCCCGGAAGAATGCG
CGACCTTTCTGTATAAAGTGGTGAACAGCGGCGGCTGGGAAAAATGCTGGGTGGAAGAAGTGATTCCGTG
GGATCTGGGCGTGCCGACCCCGCTGGTGCTGCATCTGGTGAAAAACAACGCGCTGCCGAACGGCAAAGGC
CTGGTGCCGGGCTGCGGCGGCGGCTATGATGTGGTGGCGATGGCGAACCCGGAACGCTTTATGGTGGGCC
TGGATATTAGCGAAAACGCGCTGAAAAAAGCGCGCGAAACCTTTAGCACCATGCCGAACAGCAGCTGCTT
TAGCTTTGTGAAAGAAGATGTGTTTACCTGGCGCCCGGAACAGCCGTTTGATTTTATTTTTGATTATGTG
TTTTTTTGCGCGATTGATCCGAAAATGCGCCCGGCGTGGGGCAAAGCGATGTATGAACTGCTGAAACCGG
ATGGCGAACTGATTACCCTGATGTATCCGATTACCAACCATGAAGGCGGCCCGCCGTTTAGCGTGAGCGA
AAGCGAATATGAAAAAGTGCTGGTGCCGCTGGGCTTTAAACAGCTGAGCCTGGAAGATTATAGCGATCTG
GCGGTGGAACCGCGCAAAGGCAAAGAAAAACTGGCGCGCTGGAAAAAAATGAACAACTACCCTTACGATG
TGCCTGACTACGCGTAATGA
